>Addgene plasmid #76883 | MAST4 gRNA (BRDN0001146863) | addgene full sequence | sequence record 186694 | Addgene Assembled Sequence
CCCGGGTGCAAAGATGGATAAAGTTTTAAACAGAGAGGAATCTTTGCAGCTAATGGACCTTCTAGGTCTT
GAAAGGAGTGGGAATTGGCTCCGGTGCCCGTCAGTGGGCAGAGCGCACATCGCCCACAGTCCCCGAGAAG
TTGGGGGGAGGGGTCGGCAATTGATCCGGTGCCTAGAGAAGGTGGCGCGGGGTAAACTGGGAAAGTGATG
TCGTGTACTGGCTCCGCCTTTTTCCCGAGGGTGGGGGAGAACCGTATATAAGTGCAGTAGTCGCCGTGAA
CGTTCTTTTTCGCAACGGGTTTGCCGCCAGAACACAGGTAAGTGCCGTGTGTGGTTCCCGCGGGCCTGGC
CTCTTTACGGGTTATGGCCCTTGCGTGCCTTGAATTACTTCCACCTGGCTGCAGTACGTGATTCTTGATC
CCGAGCTTCGGGTTGGAAGTGGGTGGGAGAGTTCGAGGCCTTGCGCTTAAGGAGCCCCTTCGCCTCGTGC
TTGAGTTGAGGCCTGGCCTGGGCGCTGGGGCCGCCGCGTGCGAATCTGGTGGCACCTTCGCGCCTGTCTC
GCTGCTTTCGATAAGTCTCTAGCCATTTAAAATTTTTGATGACCTGCTGCGACGCTTTTTTTCTGGCAAG
ATAGTCTTGTAAATGCGGGCCAAGATCTGCACACTGGTATTTCGGTTTTTGGGGCCGCGGGCGGCGACGG
GGCCCGTGCGTCCCAGCGCACATGTTCGGCGAGGCGGGGCCTGCGAGCGCGGCCACCGAGAATCGGACGG
GGGTAGTCTCAAGCTGGCCGGCCTGCTCTGGTGCCTGGCCTCGCGCCGCCGTGTATCGCCCCGCCCTGGG
CGGCAAGGCTGGCCCGGTCGGCACCAGTTGCGTGAGCGGAAAGATGGCCGCTTCCCGGCCCTGCTGCAGG
GAGCTCAAAATGGAGGACGCGGCGCTCGGGAGAGCGGGCGGGTGAGTCACCCACACAAAGGAAAAGGGCC
TTTCCGTCCTCAGCCGTCGCTTCATGTGACTCCACGGAGTACCGGGCGCCGTCCAGGCACCTCGATTAGT
TCTCGAGCTTTTGGAGTACGTCGTCTTTAGGTTGGGGGGAGGGGTTTTATGCGATGGAGTTTCCCCACAC
TGAGTGGGTGGAGACTGAAGTTAGGCCAGCTTGGCACTTGATGTAATTCTCCTTGGAATTTGCCCTTTTT
GAGTTTGGATCTTGGTTCATTCTCAAGCCTCAGACAGTGGTTCAAAGTTTTTTTCTTCCATTTCAGGTGT
CGTGACGTACGGCCACCATGACCGAGTACAAGCCCACGGTGCGCCTCGCCACCCGCGACGACGTCCCCAG
GGCCGTACGCACCCTCGCCGCCGCGTTCGCCGACTACCCCGCCACGCGCCACACCGTCGATCCGGACCGC
CACATCGAGCGGGTCACCGAGCTGCAAGAACTCTTCCTCACGCGCGTCGGGCTCGACATCGGCAAGGTGT
GGGTCGCGGACGACGGCGCCGCCGTGGCGGTCTGGACCACGCCGGAGAGCGTCGAAGCGGGGGCGGTGTT
CGCCGAGATCGGCCCGCGCATGGCCGAGTTGAGCGGTTCCCGGCTGGCCGCGCAGCAACAGATGGAAGGC
CTCCTGGCGCCGCACCGGCCCAAGGAGCCCGCGTGGTTCCTGGCCACCGTCGGAGTCTCGCCCGACCACC
AGGGCAAGGGTCTGGGCAGCGCCGTCGTGCTCCCCGGAGTGGAGGCGGCCGAGCGCGCCGGGGTGCCCGC
CTTCCTGGAGACCTCCGCGCCCCGCAACCTCCCCTTCTACGAGCGGCTCGGCTTCACCGTCACCGCCGAC
GTCGAGGTGCCCGAAGGACCGCGCACCTGGTGCATGACCCGCAAGCCCGGTGCCTGAACGCGTTAAGTCG
ACAATCAACCTCTGGATTACAAAATTTGTGAAAGATTGACTGGTATTCTTAACTATGTTGCTCCTTTTAC
GCTATGTGGATACGCTGCTTTAATGCCTTTGTATCATGCTATTGCTTCCCGTATGGCTTTCATTTTCTCC
TCCTTGTATAAATCCTGGTTGCTGTCTCTTTATGAGGAGTTGTGGCCCGTTGTCAGGCAACGTGGCGTGG
TGTGCACTGTGTTTGCTGACGCAACCCCCACTGGTTGGGGCATTGCCACCACCTGTCAGCTCCTTTCCGG
GACTTTCGCTTTCCCCCTCCCTATTGCCACGGCGGAACTCATCGCCGCCTGCCTTGCCCGCTGCTGGACA
GGGGCTCGGCTGTTGGGCACTGACAATTCCGTGGTGTTGTCGGGGAAATCATCGTCCTTTCCTTGGCTGC
TCGCCTGTGTTGCCACCTGGATTCTGCGCGGGACGTCCTTCTGCTACGTCCCTTCGGCCCTCAATCCAGC
GGACCTTCCTTCCCGCGGCCTGCTGCCGGCTCTGCGGCCTCTTCCGCGTCTTCGCCTTCGCCCTCAGACG
AGTCGGATCTCCCTTTGGGCCGCCTCCCCGCGTCGACTTTAAGACCAATGACTTACAAGGCAGCTGTAGA
TCTTAGCCACTTTTTAAAAGAAAAGGGGGGACTGGAAGGGCTAATTCACTCCCAACGAAGACAAGATCTG
CTTTTTGCTTGTACTGGGTCTCTCTGGTTAGACCAGATCTGAGCCTGGGAGCTCTCTGGCTAACTAGGGA
ACCCACTGCTTAAGCCTCAATAAAGCTTGCCTTGAGTGCTTCAAGTAGTGTGTGCCCGTCTGTTGTGTGA
CTCTGGTAACTAGAGATCCCTCAGACCCTTTTAGTCAGTGTGGAAAATCTCTAGCAGTACGTATAGTAGT
TCATGTCATCTTATTATTCAGTATTTATAACTTGCAAAGAAATGAATATCAGAGAGTGAGAGGAACTTGT
TTATTGCAGCTTATAATGGTTACAAATAAAGCAATAGCATCACAAATTTCACAAATAAAGCATTTTTTTC
ACTGCATTCTAGTTGTGGTTTGTCCAAACTCATCAATGTATCTTATCATGTCTGGCTCTAGCTATCCCGC
CCCTAACTCCGCCCATCCCGCCCCTAACTCCGCCCAGTTCCGCCCATTCTCCGCCCCATGGCTGACTAAT
TTTTTTTATTTATGCAGAGGCCGAGGCCGCCTCGGCCTCTGAGCTATTCCAGAAGTAGTGAGGAGGCTTT
TTTGGAGGCCTAGGGACGTACCCAATTCGCCCTATAGTGAGTCGTATTACGCGCGCTCACTGGCCGTCGT
TTTACAACGTCGTGACTGGGAAAACCCTGGCGTTACCCAACTTAATCGCCTTGCAGCACATCCCCCTTTC
GCCAGCTGGCGTAATAGCGAAGAGGCCCGCACCGATCGCCCTTCCCAACAGTTGCGCAGCCTGAATGGCG
AATGGG
[124 nt withheld, positions 3367-3490]
C
[91 nt withheld, positions 3492-3582]
A
[49 nt withheld, positions 3584-3632]
CCTTTGACGTTGGAGTCCACGTTCTTT
[37 nt withheld, positions 3660-3696]
ACCCTATCTCGGTCTATTCTTTTGATTTATAAGGGATTTTGCCGATTTCGGCCTATTGGTTAAAAAATGA
GCTGATTTAACAAAAATTTAACGCGAATTTTAACAAAATATTAACGCTTACAATTTAGGTGGCACTTTTC
GGGGAAATGTGCGCGGAACCCCTATTTGTTTATTTTTCTAAATACATTCAAATATGTATCCGCTCATGAG
ACAATAACCCTGATAAATGCTTCAATAATATTGAAAAAGGAAGAGTATGAGTATTCAACATTTCCGTGTC
GCCCTTATTCCCTTTTTTGCGGCATTTTGCCTTCCTGTTTTTGCTCACCCAGAAACGCTGGTGAAAGTAA
AAGATGCTGAAGATCAGTTGGGTGCACGAGTGGGTTACATCGAACTGGATCTCAACAGCGGTAAGATCCT
TGAGAGTTTTCGCCCCGAAGAACGTTTTCCAATGATGAGCACTTTTAAAGTTCTGCTATGTGGCGCGGTA
TTATCCCGTATTGACGCCGGGCAAGAGCAACTCGGTCGCCGCATACACTATTCTCAGAATGACTTGGTTG
AGTACTCACCAGTCACAGAAAAGCATCTTACGGATGGCATGACAGTAAGAGAATTATGCAGTGCTGCCAT
AACCATGAGTGATAACACTGCGGCCAACTTACTTCTGACAACGATCGGAGGACCGAAGGAGCTAACCGCT
TTTTTGCACAACATGGGGGATCATGTAACTCGCCTTGATCGTTGGGAACCGGAGCTGAATGAAGCCATAC
CAAACGACGAGCGTGACACCACGATGCCTGTAGCAATGGCAACAACGTTGCGCAAACTATTAACTGGCGA
ACTACTTACTCTAGCTTCCCGGCAACAATTAATAGACTGGATGGAGGCGGATAAAGTTGCAGGACCACTT
CTGCGCTCGGCCCTTCCGGCTGGCTGGTTTATTGCTGATAAATCTGGAGCCGGTGAGCGTGGGTCTCGCG
GTATCATTGCAGCACTGGGGCCAGATGGTAAGCCCTCCCGTATCGTAGTTATCTACACGACGGGGAGTCA
GGCAACTATGGATGAACGAAATAGACAGATCGCTGAGATAGGTGCCTCACTGATTAAGCATTGGTAACTG
TCAGACCAAGTTTACTCATATATACTTTAGATTGATTTAAAACTTCATTTTTAATTTAAAAGGATCTAGG
TGAAGATCCTTTTTGATAATCTCATGACCAAAATCCCTTAACGTGAGTTTTCGTTCCACTGAGCGTCAGA
CCCCGTAGAAAAGATCAAAGGATCTTCTTGAGATCCTTTTTTTCTGCGCGTAATCTGCTGCTTGCAAACA
AAAAAACCACCGCTACCAGCGGTGGTTTGTTTGCCGGATCAAGAGCTACCAACTCTTTTTCCGAAGGTAA
CTGGCTTCAGCAGAGCGCAGATACCAAATACTGTTCTTCTAGTGTAGCCGTAGTTAGGCCACCACTTCAA
GAACTCTGTAGCACCGCCTACATACCTCGCTCTGCTAATCCTGTTACCAGTGGCTGCTGCCAGTGGCGAT
AAGTCGTGTCTTACCGGGTTGGACTCAAGACGATAGTTACCGGATAAGGCGCAGCGGTCGGGCTGAACGG
GGGGTTCGTGCACACAGCCCAGCTTGGAGCGAACGACCTACACCGAACTGAGATACCTACAGCGTGAGCT
ATGAGAAAGCGCCACGCTTCCCGAAGGGAGAAAGGCGGACAGGTATCCGGTAAGCGGCAGGGTCGGAACA
GGAGAGCGCACGAGGGAGCTTCCAGGGGGAAACGCCTGGTATCTTTATAGTCCTGTCGGGTTTCGCCACC
TCTGACTTGAGCGTCGATTTTTGTGATGCTCGTCAGGGGGGCGGAGCCTATGGAAAAACGCCAGCAACGC
GGCCTTTTTACGGTTCCTGGCCTTTTGCTGGCCTTTTGCTCACATGTTCTTTCCTGCGTTATCCCCTGAT
TCTGTGGATAACCGTATTACCGCCTTTGAGTGAGCTGATACCGCTCGCCGCAGCCGAACGACCGAGCGCA
GCGAGTCAGTGAGCGAGGAAGCGGAAGAGCGCCCAATACGCAAACCGCCTCTCCCCGCGCGTTGGCCGAT
TCATTAATGCAGCTGGCACGACAGGTTTCCCGACTGGAAAGCGGGCAGTGAGCGCAACGCAATTAATGTG
AGTTAGCTCACTCATTAGGCACCCCAGGCTTTACACTTTATGCTTCCGGCTCGTATGTTGTGTGGAATTG
TGAGCGGATAACAATTTCACACAGGAAACAGCTATGACCATGATTACGCCAAGCGCGCAATTAACCCTCA
CTAAAGGGAACAAAAGCTGGAGCTGCAAGCTTAATGTAGTCTTATGCAATACTCTTGTAGTCTTGCAACA
TGGTAACGATGAGTTAGCAACATGCCTTACAAGGAGAGAAAAAGCACCGTGCATGCCGATTGGTGGAAGT
AAGGTGGTACGATCGTGCCTTATTAGGAAGGCAACAGACGGGTCTGACATGGATTGGACGAACCACTGAA
TTGCCGCATTGCAGAGATATTGTATTTAAGTGCCTAGCTCGATACATAAACGGGTCTCTCTGGTTAGACC
AGATCTGAGCCTGGGAGCTCTCTGGCTAACTAGGGAACCCACTGCTTAAGCCTCAATAAAGCTTGCCTTG
AGTGCTTCAAGTAGTGTGTGCCCGTCTGTTGTGTGACTCTGGTAACTAGAGATCCCTCAGACCCTTTTAG
TCAGTGTGGAAAATCTCTAGCAGTGGCGCCCGAACAGGGACTTGAAAGCGAAAGGGAAACCAGAGGAGCT
CTCTCGACGCAGGACTCGGCTTGCTGAAGCGCGCACGGCAAGAGGCGAGGGGCGGCGACTGGTGAGTACG
CCAAAAATTTTGACTAGCGGAGGCTAGAAGGAGAGAGATGGGTGCGAGAGCGTCAGTATTAAGCGGGGGA
GAATTAGATCGCGATGGGAAAAAATTCGGTTAAGGCCAGGGGGAAAGAAAAAATATAAATTAAAACATAT
AGTATGGGCAAGCAGGGAGCTAGAACGATTCGCAGTTAATCCTGGCCTGTTAGAAACATCAGAAGGCTGT
AGACAAATACTGGGACAGCTACAACCATCCCTTCAGACAGGATCAGAAGAACTTAGATCATTATATAATA
CAGTAGCAACCCTCTATTGTGTGCATCAAAGGATAGAGATAAAAGACACCAAGGAAGCTTTAGACAAGAT
AGAGGAAGAGCAAAACAAAAGTAAGACCACCGCACAGCAAGCGGCCGCTGATCTTCAGACCTGGAGGAGG
AGATATGAGGGACAATTGGAGAAGTGAATTATATAAATATAAAGTAGTAAAAATTGAACCATTAGGAGTA
GCACCCACCAAGGCAAAGAGAAGAGTGGTGCAGAGAGAAAAAAGAGCAGTGGGAATAGGAGCTTTGTTCC
TTGGGTTCTTGGGAGCAGCAGGAAGCACTATGGGCGCAGCGTCAATGACGCTGACGGTACAGGCCAGACA
ATTATTGTCTGGTATAGTGCAGCAGCAGAACAATTTGCTGAGGGCTATTGAGGCGCAACAGCATCTGTTG
CAACTCACAGTCTGGGGCATCAAGCAGCTCCAGGCAAGAATCCTGGCTGTGGAAAGATACCTAAAGGATC
AACAGCTCCTGGGGATTTGGGGTTGCTCTGGAAAACTCATTTGCACCACTGCTGTGCCTTGGAATGCTAG
TTGGAGTAATAAATCTCTGGAACAGATTTGGAATCACACGACCTGGATGGAGTGGGACAGAGAAATTAAC
AATTACACAAGCTTAATACACTCCTTAATTGAAGAATCGCAAAACCAGCAAGAAAAGAATGAACAAGAAT
TATTGGAATTAGATAAATGGGCAAGTTTGTGGAATTGGTTTAACATAACAAATTGGCTGTGGTATATAAA
ATTATTCATAATGATAGTAGGAGGCTTGGTAGGTTTAAGAATAGTTTTTGCTGTACTTTCTATAGTGAAT
AGAGTTAGGCAGGGATATTCACCATTATCGTTTCAGACCCACCTCCCAACCCCGAGGGGACCCAGAGAGG
GCCTATTTCCCATGATTCCTTCATATTTGCATATACGATACAAGGCTGTTAGAGAGATAATTAGAATTAA
TTTGACTGTAAACACAAAGATATTAGTACAAAATACGTGACGTAGAAAGTAATAATTTCTTGGGTAGTTT
GCAGTTTTAAAATTATGTTTTAAAATGGACTATCATATGCTTACCGTAACTTGAAAGTATTTCGATTTCT
TGGCTTTATATATCTTGTGGAAAGGACGAAACACCGCCATCGTCAGACACATCGTGGTTTTAGAGCTAGA
AATAGCAAGTTAAAATAAGGCTAGTCCGTTATCAACTTGAAAAAGTGGCACCGAGTCGGTGCTTTTTTAA
GCTTGGCGTAACTAGATCTTGAGACAAATGGCAGTATTCATCCACAATTTTAAAAGAAAAGGGGGGATTG
GGGGGTACAGTGCAGGGGAAAGAATAGTAGACATAATAGCAACAGACATACAAACTAAAGAATTACAAAA
ACAAATTACAAAAATTCAAAATTTTCGGGTTTATTACAGGGACAGCAGAGATCCACTTTGGCGCCGGCTC
GAGGGGG
Features (pLannotate 1.2.2; 29 found; start..end, strand, type, name):
     14..80      +  CDS            small t antigen (fragment): SV40 (simian virus 40) small t antigen
    106..317     +  promoter       EF-1α core promoter: core promoter for human elongation factor EF-1α
    318..1256    +  intron         EF-1α intron A: intron upstream of the start codon of human EF-1α
   1278..1877    +  CDS            PuroR (fragment): puromycin N-acetyltransferase; pac from Streptomyces; confers resistance to puromycin
   1893..2481    +  misc_feature   WPRE: woodchuck hepatitis virus posttranscriptional regulatory element
   2532..2551    +  misc_feature   cPPT/CTS (fragment): central polypurine tract and central termination sequence of HIV-1
   2553..2786    +  LTR            3' LTR (ΔU3): self-inactivating 3' long terminal repeat (LTR) from HIV-1
   2864..2985    +  polyA_signal   SV40 poly(A) signal: SV40 polyadenylation signal
   3025..3160    +  rep_origin     SV40 ori: SV40 origin of replication
   3181..3199    -  promoter       T7 promoter: promoter for bacteriophage T7 RNA polymerase
   3207..3362    +  CDS            lacZα (fragment): LacZα fragment of β-galactosidase; lacZ fragment
   3367..3795    +  rep_origin     f1 ori (sequence partly withheld): f1 bacteriophage origin of replication; arrow indicates direction of (+) strand synthesis
   3848..3952    +  promoter       AmpR promoter: bla
   3953..4813    +  CDS            AmpR: β-lactamase; bla; confers resistance to ampicillin, carbenicillin, and related antibiotics
   4984..5572    +  rep_origin     ori: high-copy-number ColE1/pMB1/pBR322/pUC origin of replication
   5755..5847    +  CDS            lacI (fragment): lac repressor; lacI; The lac repressor binds to the lac operator to inhibit transcription in E. coli. This inhibition can be relieved by adding lactose or isopropyl-β-D-thiogalactopyranoside (IPTG).
   5860..5881    +  protein_bind   CAP binding site: CAP binding activates transcription in the presence of cAMP. E. coli catabolite activator protein
   5896..5926    +  promoter       lac promoter: promoter for the E. coli lac operon
   5934..5950    +  protein_bind   lac operator: The lac repressor binds to the lac operator to inhibit transcription in E. coli. This inhibition can be relieved by adding lactose or isopropyl-β-D-thiogalactopyranoside (IPTG). lac repressor encoded by lacI
   5995..6013    +  promoter       T3 promoter: promoter for bacteriophage T3 RNA polymerase
   6041..6267    +  promoter       RSV promoter: Rous sarcoma virus enhancer/promoter
   6268..6448    +  LTR            5' LTR (truncated): truncated 5' long terminal repeat (LTR) from HIV-1
   6495..6620    +  misc_feature   HIV-1 Ψ: packaging signal of human immunodeficiency virus type 1
   6604..6967    +  CDS            HIV-1 gag (fragment): gag protein from human immunodeficiency virus 1; gag
   7113..7346    +  misc_feature   RRE: The Rev response element (RRE) of HIV-1 allows for Rev-dependent mRNA export from the nucleus to the cytoplasm.
   7723..7749    +  CDS            Rev (fragment): human immunodeficiency virus 1 (HIV-1) Rev protein; rev; enhances nuclear export of unspliced and incompletely spliced viral mRNAs
   7753..7993    +  promoter       U6 promoter: RNA polymerase III promoter for human U6 snRNA
   8023..8098    +  misc_RNA       gRNA scaffold: guide RNA scaffold for the Streptococcus pyogenes CRISPR/Cas9 system
   8154..8271    +  misc_feature   cPPT/CTS: central polypurine tract and central termination sequence of HIV-1
