[The description below was written by a language model from this plasmid's Addgene catalogue record and pLannotate feature annotations shown in this document.]
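Description:
MAST4 gRNA (BRDN0001146863) is a third-generation lentiviral guide RNA plasmid built on the lentiGuide-Puro backbone, designed to direct Streptococcus pyogenes Cas9 to the human MAST4 gene, which belongs to a kinome-focused gRNA collection. It is propagated in E. coli as a high-copy plasmid through a ColE1/pUC-type origin with ampicillin selection (AmpR, β-lactamase). The backbone also carries an f1 origin, an SV40 origin and remnants of lac cloning-vector sequence that play no role in the payload.

The transfer cassette is flanked by an RSV promoter-driven truncated HIV-1 5' LTR and a self-inactivating ΔU3 3' LTR, so genomic RNA production is Tat-independent and the integrated provirus lacks LTR promoter activity. Between the LTRs lie the Ψ packaging signal with a partial gag sequence, the Rev response element for nuclear export of the unspliced genome, and a cPPT/CTS element that aids nuclear import. The human U6 RNA polymerase III promoter drives the MAST4-specific spacer fused to the S. pyogenes gRNA scaffold. Downstream, the EF-1α core promoter with its intron A expresses puromycin N-acetyltransferase for selection of transduced mammalian cells, followed by a WPRE to enhance transcript expression.

The depositor notes that the guide was designed against several MAST4 RefSeq transcript variants. The plasmid does not encode Cas9, so it must be paired with a separate Cas9 vector or used in cells that already express Cas9. Its typical use is knockout of MAST4 in human cells after lentiviral delivery and puromycin selection.
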