Addgene plasmid #76883: MAST4 gRNA (BRDN0001146863)
Purpose: 3rd generation lentiviral gRNA plasmid targeting human MAST4
Depositing lab: John Doench & David Root. Depositing organization: Broad Institute. Publication: Optimized sgRNA design to maximize activity and minimize off-target effects of CRISPR-Cas9. Doench JG, Fusi N, Sullender M, Hegde M, Vaimberg EW, Donovan KF, Smith I, Tothova Z, Wilen C, Orchard R, Virgin HW, Listgarten J, Root DE. Nat Biotechnol. 2016 Jan 18. doi: 10.1038/nbt.3437. PubMed 26780180.
Backbone
  Vector backbone: lentiGuide-Puro
  Backbone manufacturer: Zhang Lab (Addgene plasmid # 52963)
  Vector type: Mammalian Expression, Lentiviral, CRISPR
  Selectable markers: Puromycin
Growth in bacteria
  Bacterial resistance: Ampicillin, 100 μg/mL
  Growth temperature: 37°C
  Growth strain: DH5alpha
  Copy number: High Copy
Gene/Insert
  Gene/Insert name: MAST4 (alt names: MAST4; NM_001164664.1)
  gRNA/shRNA sequence: CCATCGTCAGACACATCGTG
  Species: H. sapiens (human)
  Entrez Gene: MAST4
  Promoter: hU6
  Cloning method: Unknown
  Sequencing primers: 5′ U6-F; 3′ pS2-R
Terms and licenses: Academic/Nonprofit Terms; Industry Terms: Not Available to Industry
Depositor comments: The gRNA was designed to target the following Genbank reference sequence(s): NM_001164664.1,NM_001290226.1,NM_001290227.1,NM_001297651.1,NM_015183.2. Note that this plasmid does NOT contain Cas9. It should be used in conjunction with lentiCas9-Blast (Addgene #52962) or otherwise with cell lines already expressing Cas9. Browse the full kinome gRNA library at http://www.addgene.org/pooled-library/broadgpp-human-kinome/ or visit http://www.broadinstitute.org/rnai/public/ for detailed protocols and information.
How to cite: MAST4 gRNA (BRDN0001146863) was a gift from John Doench & David Root (Addgene plasmid # 76883 ; http://n2t.net/addgene:76883 ; RRID:Addgene_76883)
