>Addgene plasmid #76883 | MAST4 gRNA (BRDN0001146863) | depositor partial sequence | sequence record 144343 | Target Sequence
CCATCGTCAGACACATCGTG
