>Addgene plasmid #76883 | MAST4 gRNA (BRDN0001146863) | addgene partial sequence | sequence record 186693 | hU6-F
AGAAAGTAATAATTTCTTGGGTAGTTTGCAGTTTTAAAATTATGTTTTAAAATGGACTATCATATGCTTA
CCGTAACTTGAAAGTATTTCGATTTCTTGGCTTTATATATCTTGTGGAAAGGACGAAACACCGCCATCGT
CAGACACATCGTGGTTTTAGAGCTAGAAATAGCAAGTTAAAATAAGGCTAGTCCGTTATCAACTTGAAAA
AGTGGCACCGAGTCGGTGCTTTTTTAAGCTTGGCGTAACTAGATCTTGAGACAAATGGCAGTATTCATCC
ACAATTTTAAAAGAAAAGGGGGGATTGGGGGGTACAGTGCAGGGGAAAGAATAGTAGACATAATAGCAAC
AGACATACAAACTAAAGAATTACAAAAACAAATTACAAAAATTCAAAATTTTCGGGTTTATTACAGGGAC
AGCAGAGATCCACTTTGGCGCCGGCTCGAGGGGGCCCGGGTGCAAAGATGGATAAAGTTTTAAACAGAGA
GGAATCTTTGCAGCTAATGGACCTTCTAGGTCTTGAAAGGAGTGGGAATTGGCTCCGGTGCCCGTCAGTG
GGCAGAGCGC
